>Addgene plasmid #245324 | pMV_AA102 | addgene full sequence | sequence record 488026 | Addgene NGS Result
GTCGACGGATCGGGAGATCTCCCGATCCCCTATGGTGCACTCTCAGTACAATCTGCTCTGATGCCGCATA
GTTAAGCCAGTATCTGCTCCCTGCTTGTGTGTTGGAGGTCGCTGAGTAGTGCGCGAGCAAAATTTAAGCT
ACAACAAGGCAAGGCTTGACCGACAATTGCATGAAGAATCTGCTTAGGGTTAGGCGTTTTGCGCTGCTTC
GCGATGTACGGGCCAGATATACGCGTTGACATTGATTATTGACTAGTTATTAATAGTAATCAATTACGGG
GTCATTAGTTCATAGCCCATATATGGAGTTCCGCGTTACATAACTTACGGTAAATGGCCCGCCTGGCTGA
CCGCCCAACGACCCCCGCCCATTGACGTCAATAATGACGTATGTTCCCATAGTAACGCCAATAGGGACTT
TCCATTGACGTCAATGGGTGGAGTATTTACGGTAAACTGCCCACTTGGCAGTACATCAAGTGTATCATAT
GCCAAGTACGCCCCCTATTGACGTCAATGACGGTAAATGGCCCGCCTGGCATTATGCCCAGTACATGACC
TTATGGGACTTTCCTACTTGGCAGTACATCTACGTATTAGTCATCGCTATTACCATGGTGATGCGGTTTT
GGCAGTACATCAATGGGCGTGGATAGCGGTTTGACTCACGGGGATTTCCAAGTCTCCACCCCATTGACGT
CAATGGGAGTTTGTTTTGGCACCAAAATCAACGGGACTTTCCAAAATGTCGTAACAACTCCGCCCCATTG
ACGCAAATGGGCGGTAGGCGTGTACGGTGGGAGGTCTATATAAGCAGCGCGTTTTGCCTGTACTGGGTCT
CTCTGGTTAGACCAGATCTGAGCCTGGGAGCTCTCTGGCTAACTAGGGAACCCACTGCTTAAGCCTCAAT
AAAGCTTGCCTTGAGTGCTTCAAGTAGTGTGTGCCCGTCTGTTGTGTGACTCTGGTAACTAGAGATCCCT
CAGACCCTTTTAGTCAGTGTGGAAAATCTCTAGCAGTGGCGCCCGAACAGGGACTTGAAAGCGAAAGGGA
AACCAGAGGAGCTCTCTCGACGCAGGACTCGGCTTGCTGAAGCGCGCACGGCAAGAGGCGAGGGGCGGCG
ACTGGTGAGTACGCCAAAAATTTTGACTAGCGGAGGCTAGAAGGAGAGAGATGGGTGCGAGAGCGTCAGT
ATTAAGCGGGGGAGAATTAGATCGCGATGGGAAAAAATTCGGTTAAGGCCAGGGGGAAAGAAAAAATATA
AATTAAAACATATAGTATGGGCAAGCAGGGAGCTAGAACGATTCGCAGTTAATCCTGGCCTGTTAGAAAC
ATCAGAAGGCTGTAGACAAATACTGGGACAGCTACAACCATCCCTTCAGACAGGATCAGAAGAACTTAGA
TCATTATATAATACAGTAGCAACCCTCTATTGTGTGCATCAAAGGATAGAGATAAAAGACACCAAGGAAG
CTTTAGACAAGATAGAGGAAGAGCAAAACAAAAGTAAGACCACCGCACAGCAAGCGGCCGCTGATCTTCA
GACCTGGAGGAGGAGATATGAGGGACAATTGGAGAAGTGAATTATATAAATATAAAGTAGTAAAAATTGA
ACCATTAGGAGTAGCACCCACCAAGGCAAAGAGAAGAGTGGTGCAGAGAGAAAAAAGAGCAGTGGGAATA
GGAGCTTTGTTCCTTGGGTTCTTGGGAGCAGCAGGAAGCACTATGGGCGCAGCGTCAATGACGCTGACGG
TACAGGCCAGACAATTATTGTCTGGTATAGTGCAGCAGCAGAACAATTTGCTGAGGGCTATTGAGGCGCA
ACAGCATCTGTTGCAACTCACAGTCTGGGGCATCAAGCAGCTCCAGGCAAGAATCCTGGCTGTGGAAAGA
TACCTAAAGGATCAACAGCTCCTGGGGATTTGGGGTTGCTCTGGAAAACTCATTTGCACCACTGCTGTGC
CTTGGAATGCTAGTTGGAGTAATAAATCTCTGGAACAGATTTGGAATCACACGACCTGGATGGAGTGGGA
CAGAGAAATTAACAATTACACAAGCTTAATACACTCCTTAATTGAAGAATCGCAAAACCAGCAAGAAAAG
AATGAACAAGAATTATTGGAATTAGATAAATGGGCAAGTTTGTGGAATTGGTTTAACATAACAAATTGGC
TGTGGTATATAAAATTATTCATAATGATAGTAGGAGGCTTGGTAGGTTTAAGAATAGTTTTTGCTGTACT
TTCTATAGTGAATAGAGTTAGGCAGGGATATTCACCATTATCGTTTCAGACCCACCTCCCAACCCCGAGG
GGACCCGACAGGCCCGAAGGAATAGAAGAAGAAGGTGGAGAGAGAGACAGAGACAGATCCATTCGATTAG
TGAACGGATCGGCACTGCGTGCGCCAATTCTGCAGACAAATGGCAGTATTCATCCACAATTTTAAAAGAA
AAGGGGGGATTGGGGGGTACAGTGCAGGGGAAAGAATAGTAGACATAATAGCAACAGACATACAAACTAA
AGAATTACAAAAACAAATTACAAAAATTCAAAATTTTCGGGTTTATTACAGGGACAGCAGAGATCCAGTT
TGGTTAATTAAGGTACCGGGCAGAGAGGGCCTATTTCCCATGATTCCTTCATATTTGCATATACGATACA
AGGCTGTTAGAGAGATAATTAGAATTAATTTGACTGTAAACACAAAGATATTAGTACAAAATACGTGACG
TAGAAAGTAATAATTTCTTGGGTAGTTTGCAGTTTTAAAATTATGTTTTAAAATGGACTATCATATGCTT
ACCGTAACTTGAAAGTATTTCGATTTCTTGGCTTTATATATCTTGTGGAAAGGACGAAACACCGCGCGGG
CGGGGAGCAGGCGGGTTTAAGAGCTATGCTGCGAATACGAGGGAGCAGACGATATGGCGTCGCTCCTCTC
CACGAGAGCATATGGGCTCCGTGGTCTCGTACACCATCAGGGTACGTATCAGACACCATCAGGGTCTGCT
CGTATTCGCAGCATAGCAAGTTTAAATAAGGCTAGTCCGTTATCAACTTGAAAAAGTGGCACCGAGTCGG
TGCTTTTTTGAATTCGAACACGGGGTTGGGGTTGCGCCTTTTCCAAGGCAGCCCTGGGTTTGCGCAGGGA
CGCGGCTGCTCTGGGCGTGGTTCCGGGAAACGCAGCGGCGCCGACCCTGGGTCTCGCACATTCTTCACGT
CCGTTCGCAGCGTCACCCGGATCTTCGCCGCTACCCTTGTGGGCCCCCCGGCGACGCTTCCTGCTCCGCC
CCTAAGTCGGGAAGGTTCCTTGCGGTTCGCGGCGTGCCGGACGTGACAAACGGAAGCCGCATGTCTCACT
AGTACCCTCGCAGACGGACAGCGCCAGGGAGCAATGGCAGCGCGCCGACCGCGATGGGCTGTGGCCAATA
GCGGCTGCTCAGCAGGGCGCGCCGAGAGCAGCGGCCGGGAAGGGGCGGTGCGGGAGGCGGGGTGTGGGGC
GGTAGTGTGGGCCCTGTTCCTGCCCGCGCGGTGTTCCGCATTCTGCAAGCCTCCGGAGCGCACGTCGGCA
GTCGGCTCCCTCGTTGACCGAATCACCGACCTCTCTCCCCAGAGGAGCCACCATGGCCAAACGGACAGCC
GACGGAAGCGAGTTCGAGTCACCAAAGAAGAAGCGGAAAGTCGGCAGCGGCGGATCCATGTCAAAGACGA
TCGTGCTGTCTGTAGGTGAAGCCACACGCACCCTCACTGAGATACAGTCCACGGCCGATAGGCAGATTTT
TGAGGAGAAGGTGGGTCCACTGGTGGGTAGGCTTCGACTGACGGCCTCCCTGAGGCAAAACGGCGCTAAA
ACGGCTTATCGCGTTAACCTCAAGCTGGACCAGGCCGATGTCGTTGATAGTGGACTGCCCAAAGTCAGGT
ACACACAGGTGTGGAGCCACGATGTGACCATCGTGGCTAACTCAACAGAGGCGTCCCGGAAGTCTCTGTA
CGACCTGACAAAGTCCCTGGTTGCCACCTCTCAGGTGGAGGATCTGGTGGTTAATCTCGTGCCCCTCGGA
CGGGGGTCCCCTTCAGGGCAGATCAGCAACCAGGCCCTGGCTCTGGCCCCTAGCTCCGCTCCAGTGCTGG
CCCAGACTATGGTGCCCTCTAGTGCTATGGTGCCTCTGGCCCAGCCACCTGCTCCAGCCCCTGTGCTGAC
CCCAGGACCACCCCAGTCACTGAGCGCTCCAGTGCCCAAGTCTACACAGGCCGGCGAGGGGACTCTGAGT
GAAGCTCTGCTGCACCTGCAGTTCGACGCTGATGAGGACCTGGGAGCTCTGCTGGGGAACAGCACCGATC
CCGGAGTGTTCACAGATCTGGCCTCCGTGGACAACTCTGAGTTTCAGCAGCTGCTGAATCAGGGCGTGTC
CATGTCTCATAGTACAGCCGAACCAATGCTGATGGAGTACCCCGAAGCCATTACCCGGCTGGTGACCGGC
AGCCAGCGGCCCCCCGACCCCGCTCCAACTCCCCTGGGAACCAGCGGCCTGCCTAATGGGCTGTCCGGAG
ATGAGGACTTCTCAAGCATCGCTGATATGGACTTTAGTGCCCTGCTGTCACAGATTTCCTCTGGCACCAG
CAAAAGGCCGGCGGCCACGAAAAAGGCCGGCCAGGCAAAAAAGAAAAAGGGAAGCGCAACAAACTTCTCT
CTGCTGAAACAAGCCGGAGATGTCGAAGAGAATCCTGGACCGACCGAGTACAAGCCCACGGTGCGCCTCG
CCACCCGCGACGACGTCCCCAGGGCCGTACGCACCCTCGCCGCCGCGTTCGCCGACTACCCCGCCACGCG
CCACACCGTCGATCCGGACCGCCACATCGAGCGGGTCACCGAGCTGCAAGAACTCTTCCTCACGCGCGTC
GGGCTCGACATCGGCAAGGTGTGGGTCGCGGACGACGGCGCCGCGGTGGCGGTCTGGACCACGCCGGAGA
GCGTCGAAGCGGGGGCGGTGTTCGCCGAGATCGGCCCGCGCATGGCCGAGTTGAGCGGTTCCCGGCTGGC
CGCGCAGCAACAGATGGAAGGCCTCCTGGCGCCGCACCGGCCCAAGGAGCCCGCGTGGTTCCTGGCCACC
GTCGGAGTCTCGCCCGACCACCAGGGCAAGGGTCTGGGCAGCGCCGTCGTGCTCCCCGGAGTGGAGGCGG
CCGAGCGCGCCGGGGTGCCCGCCTTCCTGGAGACCTCCGCGCCCCGCAACCTCCCCTTCTACGAGCGGCT
CGGCTTCACCGTCACCGCCGACGTCGAGGTGCCCGAAGGACCGCGCACCTGGTGCATGACCCGCAAGCCC
GGTGCCGGATCCTGATAAATTCGAAAATCAACCTCTGGATTACAAAATTTGTGAAAGATTGACTGGTATT
CTTAACTATGTTGCTCCTTTTACGCTATGTGGATACGCTGCTTTAATGCCTTTGTATCATGCTATTGCTT
CCCGTATGGCTTTCATTTTCTCCTCCTTGTATAAATCCTGGTTGCTGTCTCTTTATGAGGAGTTGTGGCC
CGTTGTCAGGCAACGTGGCGTGGTGTGCACTGTGTTTGCTGACGCAACCCCCACTGGTTGGGGCATTGCC
ACCACCTGTCAGCTCCTTTCCGGGACTTTCGCTTTCCCCCTCCCTATTGCCACGGCGGAACTCATCGCCG
CCTGCCTTGCCCGCTGCTGGACAGGGGCTCGGCTGTTGGGCACTGACAATTCCGTGGTGTTGTCGGGGAA
ATCATCGTCCTTTCCTTGGCTGCTCGCCTGTGTTGCCACCTGGATTCTGCGCGGGACGTCCTTCTGCTAC
GTCCCTTCGGCCCTCAATCCAGCGGACCTTCCTTCCCGCGGCCTGCTGCCGGCTCTGCGGCCTCTTCCGC
GTCCTCGCCTTCGCCCTCAGACGAGTCGGATCTCCCTTTGGGCCGCCTCCCCGCGTCGACTTTAAGACCA
ATGACTTACAAGGCAGCTGTAGATCTTAGCCACTTTTTAAAAGAAAAGGGGGGACTGGAAGGGCTAATTC
ACTCCCAACGAAGATAAGATCTGCTTTTTGCTTGTACTGGGTCTCTCTGGTTAGACCAGATCTGAGCCTG
GGAGCTCTCTGGCTAACTAGGGAACCCACTGCTTAAGCCTCAATAAAGCTTGCCTTGAGTGCTTCAAGTA
GTGTGTGCCCGTCTGTTGTGTGACTCTGGTAACTAGAGATCCCTCAGACCCTTTTAGTCAGTGTGGAAAA
TCTCTAGCAGGGCCCGTTTAAACCCGCTGATCAGCCTCGACTGTGCCTTCTAGTTGCCAGCCATCTGTTG
TTTGCCCCTCCCCCGTGCCTTCCTTGACCCTGGAAGGTGCCACTCCCACTGTCCTTTCCTAATAAAATGA
GGAAATTGCATCGCATTGTCTGAGTAGGTGTCATTCTATTCTGGGGGGTGGGGTGGGGCAGGACAGCAAG
GGGGAGGATTGGGAAGATAATAGCAGGCATGCTGGGGATGCGGTGGGCTCTATGGCTTCTGAGGCGGAAA
GAACCAGCTGGGGCTCTAGGGGGTATCCCC
[124 nt withheld, positions 6541-6664]
C
[91 nt withheld, positions 6666-6756]
A
[49 nt withheld, positions 6758-6806]
CCTTTGACGTTGGAGTCCACGTTCTTT
[37 nt withheld, positions 6834-6870]
ACCCTATCTCGGTCTATTCTTTTGATTTATAAGGGATTTTGCCGATTTCGGCCTATTGGTTAAAAAATGA
GCTGATTTAACAAAAATTTAACGCGAATTAATTCTGTGGAATGTGTGTCAGTTAGGGTGTGGAAAGTCCC
CAGGCTCCCCAGCAGGCAGAAGTATGCAAAGCATGCATCTCAATTAGTCAGCAACCAGGTGTGGAAAGTC
CCCAGGCTCCCCAGCAGGCAGAAGTATGCAAAGCATGCATCTCAATTAGTCAGCAACCATAGTCCCGCCC
CTAACTCCGCCCATCCCGCCCCTAACTCCGCCCAGTTCCGCCCATTCTCCGCCCCATGGCTGACTAATTT
TTTTTATTTATGCAGAGGCCGAGGCCGCCTCTGCCTCTGAGCTATTCCAGAAGTAGTGAGGAGGCTTTTT
TGGAGGCCTAGGCTTTTGCAAAAAGCTCCCGGGAGCTTGTATATCCATTTTCGGATCTGATCAGCACGTG
TTGACAATTAATCATCGGCATAGTATATCGGCATAGTATAATACGACAAGGTGAGGAACTAAACCATGGC
CAAGTTGACCAGTGCCGTTCCGGTGCTCACCGCGCGCGACGTCGCCGGAGCGGTCGAGTTCTGGACCGAC
CGGCTCGGGTTCTCCCGGGACTTCGTGGAGGACGACTTCGCCGGTGTGGTCCGGGACGACGTGACCCTGT
TCATCAGCGCGGTCCAGGACCAGGTGGTGCCGGACAACACCCTGGCCTGGGTGTGGGTGCGCGGCCTGGA
CGAGCTGTACGCCGAGTGGTCGGAGGTCGTGTCCACGAACTTCCGGGACGCCTCCGGGCCGGCCATGACC
GAGATCGGCGAGCAGCCGTGGGGGCGGGAGTTCGCCCTGCGCGACCCGGCCGGCAACTGCGTGCACTTCG
TGGCCGAGGAGCAGGACTGACACGTGCTACGAGATTTCGATTCCACCGCCGCCTTCTATGAAAGGTTGGG
CTTCGGAATCGTTTTCCGGGACGCCGGCTGGATGATCCTCCAGCGCGGGGATCTCATGCTGGAGTTCTTC
GCCCACCCCAACTTGTTTATTGCAGCTTATAATGGTTACAAATAAAGCAATAGCATCACAAATTTCACAA
ATAAAGCATTTTTTTCACTGCATTCTAGTTGTGGTTTGTCCAAACTCATCAATGTATCTTATCATGTCTG
TATACCGTCGACCTCTAGCTAGAGCTTGGCGTAATCATGGTCATAGCTGTTTCCTGTGTGAAATTGTTAT
CCGCTCACAATTCCACACAACATACGAGCCGGAAGCATAAAGTGTAAAGCCTGGGGTGCCTAATGAGTGA
GCTAACTCACATTAATTGCGTTGCGCTCACTGCCCGCTTTCCAGTCGGGAAACCTGTCGTGCCAGCTGCA
TTAATGAATCGGCCAACGCGCGGGGAGAGGCGGTTTGCGTATTGGGCGCTCTTCCGCTTCCTCGCTCACT
GACTCGCTGCGCTCGGTCGTTCGGCTGCGGCGAGCGGTATCAGCTCACTCAAAGGCGGTAATACGGTTAT
CCACAGAATCAGGGGATAACGCAGGAAAGAACATGTGAGCAAAAGGCCAGCAAAAGGCCAGGAACCGTAA
AAAGGCCGCGTTGCTGGCGTTTTTCCATAGGCTCCGCCCCCCTGACGAGCATCACAAAAATCGACGCTCA
AGTCAGAGGTGGCGAAACCCGACAGGACTATAAAGATACCAGGCGTTTCCCCCTGGAAGCTCCCTCGTGC
GCTCTCCTGTTCCGACCCTGCCGCTTACCGGATACCTGTCCGCCTTTCTCCCTTCGGGAAGCGTGGCGCT
TTCTCATAGCTCACGCTGTAGGTATCTCAGTTCGGTGTAGGTCGTTCGCTCCAAGCTGGGCTGTGTGCAC
GAACCCCCCGTTCAGCCCGACCGCTGCGCCTTATCCGGTAACTATCGTCTTGAGTCCAACCCGGTAAGAC
ACGACTTATCGCCACTGGCAGCAGCCACTGGTAACAGGATTAGCAGAGCGAGGTATGTAGGCGGTGCTAC
AGAGTTCTTGAAGTGGTGGCCTAACTACGGCTACACTAGAAGAACAGTATTTGGTATCTGCGCTCTGCTG
AAGCCAGTTACCTTCGGAAAAAGAGTTGGTAGCTCTTGATCCGGCAAACAAACCACCGCTGGTAGCGGTG
GTTTTTTTGTTTGCAAGCAGCAGATTACGCGCAGAAAAAAAGGATCTCAAGAAGATCCTTTGATCTTTTC
TACGGGGTCTGACGCTCAGTGGAACGAAAACTCACGTTAAGGGATTTTGGTCATGAGATTATCAAAAAGG
ATCTTCACCTAGATCCTTTTAAATTAAAAATGAAGTTTTAAATCAATCTAAAGTATATATGAGTAAACTT
GGTCTGACAGTTACCAATGCTTAATCAGTGAGGCACCTATCTCAGCGATCTGTCTATTTCGTTCATCCAT
AGTTGCCTGACTCCCCGTCGTGTAGATAACTACGATACGGGAGGGCTTACCATCTGGCCCCAGTGCTGCA
ATGATACCGCGAGACCCACGCTCACCGGCTCCAGATTTATCAGCAATAAACCAGCCAGCCGGAAGGGCCG
AGCGCAGAAGTGGTCCTGCAACTTTATCCGCCTCCATCCAGTCTATTAATTGTTGCCGGGAAGCTAGAGT
AAGTAGTTCGCCAGTTAATAGTTTGCGCAACGTTGTTGCCATTGCTACAGGCATCGTGGTGTCACGCTCG
TCGTTTGGTATGGCTTCATTCAGCTCCGGTTCCCAACGATCAAGGCGAGTTACATGATCCCCCATGTTGT
GCAAAAAAGCGGTTAGCTCCTTCGGTCCTCCGATCGTTGTCAGAAGTAAGTTGGCCGCAGTGTTATCACT
CATGGTTATGGCAGCACTGCATAATTCTCTTACTGTCATGCCATCCGTAAGATGCTTTTCTGTGACTGGT
GAGTACTCAACCAAGTCATTCTGAGAATAGTGTATGCGGCGACCGAGTTGCTCTTGCCCGGCGTCAATAC
GGGATAATACCGCGCCACATAGCAGAACTTTAAAAGTGCTCATCATTGGAAAACGTTCTTCGGGGCGAAA
ACTCTCAAGGATCTTACCGCTGTTGAGATCCAGTTCGATGTAACCCACTCGTGCACCCAACTGATCTTCA
GCATCTTTTACTTTCACCAGCGTTTCTGGGTGAGCAAAAACAGGAAGGCAAAATGCCGCAAAAAAGGGAA
TAAGGGCGACACGGAAATGTTGAATACTCATACTCTTCCTTTTTCAATATTATTGAAGCATTTATCAGGG
TTATTGTCTCATGAGCGGATACATATTTGAATGTATTTAGAAAAATAAACAAATAGGGGTTCCGCGCACA
TTTCCCCGAAAAGTGCCACCTGAC
Features (pLannotate 1.2.2; 34 found; start..end, strand, type, name):
     31..83      -  misc_feature   bom (fragment): basis of mobility region from pBR322
    238..617     +  enhancer       CMV enhancer: human cytomegalovirus immediate early enhancer
    618..817     +  promoter       CMV promoter: human cytomegalovirus (CMV) immediate early promoter
    835..1015    +  LTR            5' LTR (truncated): truncated 5' long terminal repeat (LTR) from HIV-1
   1062..1187    +  misc_feature   HIV-1 Ψ: packaging signal of human immunodeficiency virus type 1
   1171..1534    +  CDS            HIV-1 gag (fragment): gag protein from human immunodeficiency virus 1; gag
   1680..1913    +  misc_feature   RRE: The Rev response element (RRE) of HIV-1 allows for Rev-dependent mRNA export from the nucleus to the cytoplasm.
   2290..2390    +  CDS            Rev (fragment): human immunodeficiency virus 1 (HIV-1) Rev protein; rev; enhances nuclear export of unspliced and incompletely spliced viral mRNAs
   2440..2557    +  misc_feature   cPPT/CTS: central polypurine tract and central termination sequence of HIV-1
   2615..2855    +  promoter       U6 promoter: RNA polymerase III promoter for human U6 snRNA
   3019..3083    +  misc_RNA       tracrRNA (fragment): trans-activating CRISPR RNA for the Streptococcus pyogenes CRISPR/Cas9 system
   3102..3612    +  promoter       hPGK promoter: human phosphoglycerate kinase 1 promoter
   3701..4063    +  CDS            COAT_BPPP7: Experimental evidence at protein level: Swiss-Prot protein existence level 1. Forms the phage shell; binds to the phage RNA. From Pseudomonas phage PP7 (Bacteriophage PP7).
   4070..4612    +  CDS            Rela (fragment): TF65_MOUSE - Also known as Nfkb3. Experimental evidence at protein level: Swiss-Prot protein existence level 1. NF-kappa-B is a pleiotropic transcription factor present in almost all cell types and is the endpoint of a series of signal transduction events that are initiated by a vast array of stimuli related to many biological processes such as inflammation, immunity, differentiation, cell growth, tumorigenesis and apoptosis. NF-kappa-B is a homo- or heterodimeric complex formed by the Rel-like domain- containing proteins RELA/p65, RELB, NFKB1/p105, NFKB1/p50, REL and NFKB2/p52. The heterodime
   4622..4669    +  CDS            nucleoplasmin NLS: bipartite nuclear localization signal from nucleoplasmin
   4732..5326    +  CDS            PuroR (fragment): puromycin N-acetyltransferase; pac from Streptomyces; confers resistance to puromycin
   5346..5934    +  misc_feature   WPRE: woodchuck hepatitis virus posttranscriptional regulatory element
   5930..6073    +  CDS            nef (fragment): NEF_HV1LA - Experimental evidence at protein level: Swiss-Prot protein existence level 1. Extracellular Nef protein targets CD4(+) T-lymphocytes for apoptosis by interacting with CXCR4 surface receptors. From Human immunodeficiency virus type 1 group M subtype B (isolate Lai) (HIV-1).
   6059..6239    +  LTR            5' LTR (truncated): truncated 5' long terminal repeat (LTR) from HIV-1
   6271..6382    +  polyA_signal   bGH poly(A) signal: bovine growth hormone polyadenylation signal
   6499..6520    +  promoter       SV40 promoter (fragment): SV40 enhancer and early promoter
   6541..6969    +  rep_origin     f1 ori (sequence partly withheld): f1 bacteriophage origin of replication; arrow indicates direction of (+) strand synthesis
   6983..7312    +  promoter       SV40 promoter: SV40 enhancer and early promoter
   7360..7407    +  promoter       EM7 promoter: synthetic bacterial promoter&nbsp
   7426..7800    +  CDS            BleoR: antibiotic-binding protein; Sh ble from Streptoalloteichus hindustanus; confers resistance to bleomycin, phleomycin, and Zeocin™
   7810..7935    +  CDS            ble (fragment): BLE_KLEPN - Experimental evidence at protein level: Swiss-Prot protein existence level 1. Binding protein with a strong affinity to the bleomycin family of antibiotics. Binds to CL990; an antimitotic-antibiotic compound. From Klebsiella pneumoniae.
   7930..8051    +  polyA_signal   SV40 poly(A) signal: SV40 polyadenylation signal
   8124..8140    -  protein_bind   lac operator: The lac repressor binds to the lac operator to inhibit transcription in E. coli. This inhibition can be relieved by adding lactose or isopropyl-β-D-thiogalactopyranoside (IPTG). lac repressor encoded by lacI
   8148..8178    -  promoter       lac promoter: promoter for the E. coli lac operon
   8193..8214    -  protein_bind   CAP binding site: CAP binding activates transcription in the presence of cAMP. E. coli catabolite activator protein
   8227..8319    -  CDS            lacI (fragment): lac repressor; lacI; The lac repressor binds to the lac operator to inhibit transcription in E. coli. This inhibition can be relieved by adding lactose or isopropyl-β-D-thiogalactopyranoside (IPTG).
   8502..9090    -  rep_origin     ori: high-copy-number ColE1/pMB1/pBR322/pUC origin of replication
   9261..10121   -  CDS            AmpR: β-lactamase; bla; confers resistance to ampicillin, carbenicillin, and related antibiotics
  10122..10226   -  promoter       AmpR promoter: bla
