[The description below was written by a language model from this plasmid's Addgene catalogue record and pLannotate feature annotations shown in this document.]
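Description:
pMV_AA102 is a lentiviral guide-RNA vector built on the pRDA_722 backbone, carrying an sgRNA against human CD47 and intended as a positive control for Cas9-based CRISPR activation (CRISPRa). It is propagated in E. coli as a high-copy plasmid through a ColE1/pUC-type origin with ampicillin selection (AmpR under its own promoter). The backbone also contains an f1 origin and an SV40/EM7-driven bleomycin/Zeocin resistance cassette with an SV40 poly(A) signal, which lies outside the viral transfer region. The transfer cassette has a third-generation-style layout. A CMV enhancer/promoter replaces the U3 portion of the truncated HIV-1 5' LTR to drive genomic RNA production. This is followed by the Ψ packaging signal with a gag fragment, the RRE for Rev-dependent export, the cPPT/CTS, a WPRE, and a truncated 3' LTR followed by a bGH poly(A) signal.

Within the LTRs are two expression units. A human U6 Pol III promoter drives the CD47 guide, which was inserted by Golden Gate cloning, fused to an S. pyogenes tracrRNA-derived scaffold. The spacer sequence is not given in the record. The scaffold is annotated only as a fragment. Downstream, the hPGK promoter drives an open reading frame containing the PP7 phage coat protein, a fragment of the NF-κB subunit RelA/p65, a nucleoplasmin NLS and puromycin N-acetyltransferase. The link between the NLS and the resistance gene is not annotated. This arrangement suggests that the PP7 coat–p65 fusion is recruited to the guide RNA through PP7 aptamers to supply an activation domain. However, no aptamers are annotated, and the record does not describe this mechanism. No Cas9 is encoded, so a dCas9 component must be supplied separately. Puromycin allows selection of transduced cells, and induction of the cell-surface protein CD47 would serve as the readout of CRISPRa activity.
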