Addgene plasmid #245324: pMV_AA102
Purpose: Cas9 CRISPRa positive control guide; targets CD47
Depositing lab: John Doench & David Root. Depositing organization: Broad Institute.
Backbone
  Vector backbone: pRDA_722
  Vector type: Lentiviral
Growth in bacteria
  Bacterial resistance: Ampicillin, 100 μg/mL
  Growth temperature: 37°C
  Growth strain: NEB Stable
  Copy number: High Copy
Gene/Insert
  Gene/Insert name: sgRNA CD47
  gRNA/shRNA sequence: Unspecified
  Species: Synthetic
  Mutation: None
  Entrez Gene: CD47 (a.k.a. IAP, MER6, OA3)
  Cloning method: Golden Gate
Terms and licenses: Academic/Nonprofit Terms; Industry Terms: Not Available to Industry
How to cite: pMV_AA102 was a gift from John Doench & David Root (Addgene plasmid # 245324 ; http://n2t.net/addgene:245324 ; RRID:Addgene_245324)
